>Addgene plasmid #237933 | TRBV11-2 | addgene full sequence | sequence record 475850 | Addgene NGS Result
CTGAGAGACTCTAAATCCAGTGACAAGTCTGTCTGCCTATTCACCGATTTTGATTCTCAAACAAATGTGT
CACAAAGTAAGGATTCTGACGTCTATATCACAGACAAAACTGTGCTAGACATGAGGTCTATGGACTTCAA
GAGCAACAGTGCTGTGGCCTGGAGCAACAAATCTGACTTTGCATGTGCAAACGCCTTCAACAACAGCATT
ATTCCAGAAGATACCTTCTTCCCCAGCCCAGAAAGTTCCTGTGATGTCAAGCTGGTCGAGAAATCTTTTG
AAACAGATACGAACCTAAACTTTCAAAACCTGTCAGTGATTGGGTTCCGAATCCTCCTCCTGAAAGTGGC
CGGGTTTAATCTGCTCATGACGCTGCGGCTGTGGTCCAGCTGAGGAATTCATCAGAAGAGCCTCGAGGCG
GCCGCATGTGAGTCTCCCTATAGTGAGTCGTATTAATTTCGCGGGCGGAACCCCTATTTGTTTATTTTTC
TAAATACATTCAAATATGTATCCGCTCATGAGTAGCACCAGGCGTTTAAGGGCACCAATAACTGCCTTAA
AAAAATTACGCCCCGCCCTGCCACTCATCGCAGTACTGTTGTAATTCATTAAGCATTCTGCCGACATGGA
AGCCATCACAAACGGCATGATGAACCTGAATCGCCAGCGGCATCAGCACCTTGTCGCCTTGCGTATAATA
TTTGCCCATGGTGAAAACGGGGGCGAAGAAGTTGTCCATATTGGCCACGTTTAAATCAAAACTGGTGAAA
CTCACCCAGGGATTGGCTGAGACAAAAAACATATTCTCAATAAACCCTTTAGGGAAATAGGCCAGGTTTT
CACCGTAACACGCCACATCTTGCGAATATATGTGTAGAAACTGCCGGAAATCGTCGTGGTATTCACTCCA
GAGCGATGAAAACGTTTCAGTTTGCTCATGGAAAACGGTGTAACAAGGGTGAACACTATCCCATATCACC
AGCTCACCGTCTTTCATTGCCATACGAAATTCCGGATGAGCATTCATCAGGCGGGCAAGAATGTGAATAA
AGGCCGGATAAAACTTGTGCTTATTTTTCTTTACGGTCTTTAAAAAGGCCGTAATATCCAGCTGAACGGT
CTGGTTATAGGTACATTGAGCAACTGACTGAAATGCCTCAAAATGTTCTTTACGATGCCATTGGGATATA
TCAACGGTGGTATATCCAGTGATTTTTTTCTCCATTTTAGCTTCCTTAGCTCCTGAAAATCTCGATAACT
CAAAAAATACGCCCGGTAGTGATCTTATTTCATTATGGTGAAAGTTGGAACCTCTTACGTGCCGATCAAA
GTCTCATTTTCGCCAAAAGTTGTCATGACCAAAATCCCTTAACGTGAGTTTTCGTTCCACTGAGCGTCAG
ACCCCGTAGAAAAGATCAAAGGATCTTCTTGAGATCCTTTTTTTCTGCGCGTAATCTGCTGCTTGCAAAC
AAAAAAACCACCGCTACCAGCGGTGGTTTGTTTGCCGGATCAAGAGCTACCAACTCTTTTTCCGAAGGTA
ACTGGCTTCAGCAGAGCGCAGATACCAAATACTGTTCTTCTAGTGTAGCCGTAGTTAGGCCACCACTTCA
AGAACTCTGTAGCACCGCCTACATACCTCGCTCTGCTAATCCTGTTACCAGTGGCTGCTGCCAGTGGCGA
TAAGTCGTGTCTTACCGGGTTGGACTCAAGACGATAGTTACCGGATAAGGCGCAGCGGTCGGGCTGAACG
GGGGGTTCGTGCACACAGCCCAGCTTGGAGCGAACGACCTACACCGAACTGAGATACCTACAGCGTGAGC
TATGAGAAAGCGCCACGCTTCCCGAAGGGAGAAAGGCGGACAGGTATCCGGTAAGCGGCAGGGTCGGAAC
AGGAGAGCGCACGAGGGAGCTTCCAGGGGGAAACGCCTGGTATCTTTATAGTCCTGTCGGGTTTCGCCAC
CTCTGACTTGAGCGTCGATTTTTGTGATGCTCGTCAGGGGGGCGGAGCCTATGGAAAAACGCCAGCAATG
CGGCCTTTTTACGGTTCCTGGCCTTTTGCTGGCCTTTTGCTCACATGTTCTTTCCTGCGTTATCCCCTGA
TTCTGTGGATAACCGTATTACCGCCTTTGAGTGAGCTGATACCGCTCGCCGCAGCCGAACGACCGAGCGC
AGCGAGTCAGTGAGCGAGGAAGCCGAAAAATCAATAATCAGACAACAAGATGTGCGAACTCGATATTTTA
CACGACTCTCTTTACCAATTCTGCCCCGAATTACACTTAAAACGACTCAACAGCTTAACGTTGGCTTGCC
ACGCATTACTTGACTGTAAAACTCTCACTCTTACCGAACTTGGCCGTAACCTGCCAACCAAAGCGAGAAC
AAAACATAACATCAAACGAATCGACCGATTGTTAGGTAATCGTCACTTGCAGGAAGGTTTAAACGCATTT
AGGTGACACTATAGAAGTGTGTATCGCTCGAGGCTCTTCAGCATCTAGAGCCACCGGCATGAGCCACCAT
GGGCACCAGGCTCCTCTGCTGGGCGGCCCTCTGTCTCCTGGGAGCAGAACTCACAGAAGCTGGAGTTGCC
CAGTCTCCCAGATATAAGATTATAGAGAAAAGGCAGAGTGTGGCTTTTTGGTGCAATCCTATATCTGGCC
ATGCTACCCTTTACTGGTACCAGCAGATCCTGGGACAGGGCCCAAAGCTTCTGATTCAGTTTCAGAATAA
CGGTGTAGTGGATGATTCACAGTTGCCTAAGGATCGATTTTCTGCAGAGAGGCTCAAAGGAGTAGACTCC
ACTCTCAAGATCCAGCCTGCAAAGCTTGAGGACTTAGTCTTCGTCACGAGACGTAATGGAGACCATGCGA
TATCCGTAGGTCTCGAAACCGTCTCGGGGTGAAGACATCGTATACCAG
Features (pLannotate 1.2.2; 8 found; start..end, strand, type, name):
    437..455     -  promoter       T7 promoter: promoter for bacteriophage T7 RNA polymerase
    465..522     +  promoter       AmpR promoter (fragment): bla
    569..1225    -  CDS            cat: CAT_ECOLX - Experimental evidence at protein level: Swiss-Prot protein existence level 1. This enzyme is an effector of chloramphenicol resistance in bacteria. From Escherichia coli. This protein is used as a marker in many commonly used cloning vectors, such as pACYC184.
   1226..1328    -  promoter       cat promoter: promoter of the E. coli cat gene encoding chloramphenicol acetyltransferase
   1429..2017    +  rep_origin     ori: high-copy-number ColE1/pMB1/pBR322/pUC origin of replication
   2447..2465    +  promoter       SP6 promoter: promoter for bacteriophage SP6 RNA polymerase
   2519..2833    +  CDS            TRBV11-2 (fragment): TVBK2_HUMAN - Also known as TCRBV21S3A2N2T From Homo sapiens (Human).
   2910..390     +  CDS            TRAC (fragment) (across the origin): TRAC_HUMAN - Also known as TCRA. Experimental evidence at protein level: Swiss-Prot protein existence level 1. Constant region of T cell receptor (TR) alpha chain (PubMed:24600447). Alpha-beta T cell receptors are antigen specific receptors which are essential to the immune response and are present on the cell surface of T lymphocytes. Recognize peptide-major histocompatibility (MH) (pMH) complexes that are displayed by antigen presenting cells (APC), a prerequisite for efficient T cell adaptive immunity against pathogens (PubMed:25493333). Binding of alpha-beta TR to pMH complex initiates TR-
