[The description below was written by a language model from this plasmid's Addgene catalogue record and pLannotate feature annotations shown in this document.]
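Description:
TRBV11-2 is a small bacterial cloning plasmid built on the pGGA-select backbone, a synthetic-biology vector, and serves as a parts donor for assembling human T cell receptor genes. It is one entry in what appears to be a set of V-gene plasmids intended for scalable TCR synthesis. The sequenced record is 2,918 nt, consistent with the stated 2,518 bp backbone plus an insert listed as about 400 bp. It replicates in E. coli from a high-copy ColE1/pUC-type origin and is selected with chloramphenicol through a cat gene driven by its native cat promoter. A short fragment of the AmpR promoter is also annotated, but no ampicillin resistance gene is present.

The insert, TRBV11-2-TRAC, is human and carries no recorded mutation. The annotation detects a fragment of the TRBV11-2 beta-chain variable gene segment (roughly 315 nt), followed after a short unannotated gap by a fragment of TRAC, the alpha-chain constant region, which spans the numbering origin of the circular sequence. The two annotated fragments together cover somewhat more than the 400 bp insert size in the catalogue. SP6 and T7 phage promoters flank the insert region, facing inward as is typical of a cloning-site arrangement. No mammalian promoter, polyadenylation signal or viral element is annotated, so the plasmid is not an expression vector in itself.

According to the record, the plasmid supplies the TRBV11-2 allele and TRAC so that complete TCRs can be generated by cloning, presumably by combining these germline pieces with clone-specific segments. The assembly method is listed as unknown, no restriction sites or linker elements between the two fragments are annotated, and the gap's content is not stated.
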