Addgene plasmid #237933: TRBV11-2
Purpose: Encodes TRBV11-2 allele and TRAC to generate TCRs via cloning
Depositing lab: Michael Birnbaum. Depositing organization: Massachusetts Institute of Technology. Publication: Scalable TCR synthesis and screening enable antigen reactivity mapping in vitiligo. Gaglione SA, Mukkamala RS, Krishna C, Smith BE, Wadsworth MH 2nd, Jelinsky SA, Perez CR, Schmidt-Hong L, Katz EL, Gellatly KJ, Ali LR, Shen J, Holec PV, Zhao QH, Chan AO, Xu EJK, Kravarik KM, Guzova JA, Dobson CS, Singh H, Garber M, Dougan M, Dougan SK, Harris JE, Winkler A, Birnbaum ME. Immunity. 2026 Feb 10;59(2):477-493.e9. doi: 10.1016/j.immuni.2026.01.001. Epub 2026 Jan 28. PubMed 41610844.
Backbone
  Vector backbone: pGGA-select
  Backbone manufacturer: Addgene Plasmid #195714
  Backbone size w/o insert (bp): 2518
  Vector type: Synthetic Biology
Growth in bacteria
  Bacterial resistance: Chloramphenicol, 25 μg/mL
  Growth temperature: 37°C
  Growth strain: DH5alpha
  Copy number: High Copy
Gene/Insert
  Gene/Insert name: TRBV11-2-TRAC
  Species: H. sapiens (human)
  Insert size (bp): 400
  Mutation: None
  Entrez Gene: TRBV11-2 (a.k.a. TCRBV11S2, TCRBV21S3A2N2T, TRBV112)
  Cloning method: Unknown
Terms and licenses: Academic/Nonprofit Terms; Industry Terms: Not Available to Industry
Depositor comments: Please visit https://doi.org/10.1101/2025.04.24.649726 for bioRxiv preprint.
How to cite: TRBV11-2 was a gift from Michael Birnbaum (Addgene plasmid # 237933 ; http://n2t.net/addgene:237933 ; RRID:Addgene_237933)
